>Addgene plasmid #138818 | pPD113 VP16-ZF43(AAAA) | addgene full sequence | sequence record 321499 | Addgene NGS Result
GACGGATCGGGAGATCTCCCGATCCCCTATGGTGCACTCTCAGTACAATCTGCTCTGATGCCGCATAGTT
AAGCCAGTATCTGCTCCCTGCTTGTGTGTTGGAGGTCGCTGAGTAGTGCGCGAGCAAAATTTAAGCTACA
ACAAGGCAAGGCTTGACCGACAATTGCATGAAGAATCTGCTTAGGGTTAGGCGTTTTGCGCTGCTTCGCG
ATGTACGGGCCAGATATACGCGTTGACATTGATTATTGACTAGTTATTAATAGTAATCAATTACGGGGTC
ATTAGTTCATAGCCCATATATGGAGTTCCGCGTTACATAACTTACGGTAAATGGCCCGCCTGGCTGACCG
CCCAACGACCCCCGCCCATTGACGTCAATAATGACGTATGTTCCCATAGTAACGCCAATAGGGACTTTCC
ATTGACGTCAATGGGTGGAGTATTTACGGTAAACTGCCCACTTGGCAGTACATCAAGTGTATCATATGCC
AAGTACGCCCCCTATTGACGTCAATGACGGTAAATGGCCCGCCTGGCATTATGCCCAGTACATGACCTTA
TGGGACTTTCCTACTTGGCAGTACATCTACGTATTAGTCATCGCTATTACCATGGTGATGCGGTTTTGGC
AGTACATCAATGGGCGTGGATAGCGGTTTGACTCACGGGGATTTCCAAGTCTCCACCCCATTGACGTCAA
TGGGAGTTTGTTTTGGCACCAAAATCAACGGGACTTTCCAAAATGTCGTAACAACTCCGCCCCATTGACG
CAAATGGGCGGTAGGCGTGTACGGTGGGAGGTCTATATAAGCAGAGCTCTCTGGCTAACTAGAGAACCCA
CTGCTTACTGGCTTATCGAAATTAATACGACTCACTATAGGGAGTCCCAAGCTGGCTAGCGCCACCATGG
ATTATAAGGATCACGATGGCGACTACAAGGACCACGATATTGACTACAAAGACGATGACGATAAAATGGC
TCCTAAGAAAAAGCGCAAAGTCGGTATCCATGGCGTTCCCGTCGACGGTGGACTGCAGGCCCCACCAACC
GATGTTTCTTTAGGTGATGAGTTACATTTGGACGGTGAGGACGTAGCTATGGCACATGCAGATGCCTTAG
ACGATTTTGACTTGGATATGTTAGGAGATGGAGATTCACCAGGACCTGGTTTCACACCACACGATTCAGC
TCCATACGGTGCTTTGGACATGGCCGATTTCGAATTTGAACAGATGTTTACTGATGCCTTGGGTATAGAC
GAATACGGTGGTGGAGCTAGACCCGGGGAGGCCCCCTTCCAGTGTCGCATTTGCATGGCGAACTTTTCGC
GCCAGGACAGGCTTGACAGGCATACCCGTACTCATACCGGTGAAAAACCGTTTCAGTGTCGGATCTGTAT
GGCAAATTTCTCCCAGAAGGAGCACTTGGCGGGGCATCTACGTACGCACACCGGCGAGAAGCCATTCCAA
TGCCGAATATGCATGGCCAACTTCAGTCGCCGCGACAACCTGAACCGGCACCTAAAAACCCACCTGAGAG
GATCTTAAGCGGCCGCTCGAGTCTAGAGGGCCCGTTTAAACCCGCTGATCAGCCTCGACTGTGCCTTCTA
GTTGCCAGCCATCTGTTGTTTGCCCCTCCCCCGTGCCTTCCTTGACCCTGGAAGGTGCCACTCCCACTGT
CCTTTCCTAATAAAATGAGGAAATTGCATCGCATTGTCTGAGTAGGTGTCATTCTATTCTGGGGGGTGGG
GTGGGGCAGGACAGCAAGGGGGAGGATTGGGAAGTCAATAGCAGGCATGCTGGGGATGCGGTGGGCTCTA
TGGCTTCTGAGGCGGAAAGAACCAGCTGGGGCTCTAGGGGGTATCCCC
[124 nt withheld, positions 1869-1992]
C
[91 nt withheld, positions 1994-2084]
A
[49 nt withheld, positions 2086-2134]
CCTTTGACGTTGGAGTCCACGTTCTTT
[37 nt withheld, positions 2162-2198]
ACCCTATCTCGGTCTATTCTTTTGATTTATAAGGGATTTTGCCGATTTCGGCCTATTGGTTAAAAAATGA
GCTGATTTAACAAAAATTTAACGCGAATTAATTCTGTGGAATGTGTGTCAGTTAGGCTCAATTAGTCAGC
AACCATAGTCCCGCCCCTAACTCCGCCCATCCCGCCCCTAACTCCGCCCAGTTCCGCCCATTCTCCGCCC
CATGGCTGACTAATTTTTTTTATTTATGCAGAGGCCGAGGCCGCCTCTGCCTCTGAGCTATTCCAGAAGT
AGTGAGGAGGCTTTTTTGGAGGCCTAGGCTTTTGCAAAAAGCTCCCGGGAGCTTGTATATCCATTTTCGG
AGGTTGGGCTTCGGAATCGTTTTCCGGGACGCCGGCTGGATGATCCTCCAGCGCGGGGATCTCATGCTGG
AGTTCTTCGCCCACCCCAACTTGTTTATTGCAGCTTATAATGGTTACAAATAAAGCAATAGCATCACAAA
TTTCACAAATAAAGCATTTTTTTCACTGCATTCTAGTTGTGGTTTGTCCAAACTCATCAATGTATCTTAT
CATGTCTGTATACCGTCGACCTCTAGCTAGAGCTTGGCGTAATCATGGTCATAGCTGTTTCCTGTGTGAA
ATTGTTATCCGCTCACAATTCCACACAACATACGAGCCGGAAGCATAAAGTGTAAAGCCTGGGGTGCCTA
ATGAGTGAGCTAACTCACATTAATTGCGTTGCGCTCACTGCCCGCTTTCCAGTCGGGAAACCTGTCGTGC
CAGCTGCATTAATGAATCGGCCAACGCGCGGGGAGAGGCGGTTTGCGTATTGGGCGCTCTTCCGCTTCCT
CGCTCACTGACTCGCTGCGCTCGGTCGTTCGGCTGCGGCGAGCGGTATCAGCTCACTCAAAGGCGGTAAT
ACGGTTATCCACAGAATCAGGGGATAACGCAGGAAAGAACATGTGAGCAAAAGGCCAGCAAAAGGCCAGG
AACCGTAAAAAGGCCGCGTTGCTGGCGTTTTTCCATAGGCTCCGCCCCCCTGACGAGCATCACAAAAATC
GACGCTCAAGTCAGAGGTGGCGAAACCCGACAGGACTATAAAGATACCAGGCGTTTCCCCCTGGAAGCTC
CCTCGTGCGCTCTCCTGTTCCGACCCTGCCGCTTACCGGATACCTGTCCGCCTTTCTCCCTTCGGGAAGC
GTGGCGCTTTCTCATAGCTCACGCTGTAGGTATCTCAGTTCGGTGTAGGTCGTTCGCTCCAAGCTGGGCT
GTGTGCACGAACCCCCCGTTCAGCCCGACCGCTGCGCCTTATCCGGTAACTATCGTCTTGAGTCCAACCC
GGTAAGACACGACTTATCGCCACTGGCAGCAGCCACTGGTAACAGGATTAGCAGAGCGAGGTATGTAGGC
GGTGCTACAGAGTTCTTGAAGTGGTGGCCTAACTACGGCTACACTAGAAGAACAGTATTTGGTATCTGCG
CTCTGCTGAAGCCAGTTACCTTCGGAAAAAGAGTTGGTAGCTCTTGATCCGGCAAACAAACCACCGCTGG
TAGCGGTGGTTTTTTTGTTTGCAAGCAGCAGATTACGCGCAGAAAAAAAGGATCTCAAGAAGATCCTTTG
ATCTTTTCTACGGGGTCTGACGCTCAGTGGAACGAAAACTCACGTTAAGGGATTTTGGTCATGAGATTAT
CAAAAAGGATCTTCACCTAGATCCTTTTAAATTAAAAATGAAGTTTTAAATCAATCTAAAGTATATATGA
GTAAACTTGGTCTGACAGTTACCAATGCTTAATCAGTGAGGCACCTATCTCAGCGATCTGTCTATTTCGT
TCATCCATAGTTGCCTGACTCCCCGTCGTGTAGATAACTACGATACGGGAGGGCTTACCATCTGGCCCCA
GTGCTGCAATGATACCGCGAGATCCACGCTCACCGGCTCCAGATTTATCAGCAATAAACCAGCCAGCCGG
AAGGGCCGAGCGCAGAAGTGGTCCTGCAACTTTATCCGCCTCCATCCAGTCTATTAATTGTTGCCGGGAA
GCTAGAGTAAGTAGTTCGCCAGTTAATAGTTTGCGCAACGTTGTTGCCATTGCTACAGGCATCGTGGTGT
CACGCTCGTCGTTTGGTATGGCTTCATTCAGCTCCGGTTCCCAACGATCAAGGCGAGTTACATGATCCCC
CATGTTGTGCAAAAAAGCGGTTAGCTCCTTCGGTCCTCCGATCGTTGTCAGAAGTAAGTTGGCCGCAGTG
TTATCACTCATGGTTATGGCAGCACTGCATAATTCTCTTACTGTCATGCCATCCGTAAGATGCTTTTCTG
TGACTGGTGAGTACTCAACCAAGTCATTCTGAGAATAGTGTATGCGGCGACCGAGTTGCTCTTGCCCGGC
GTCAATACGGGATAATACCGCGCCACATAGCAGAACTTTAAAAGTGCTCATCATTGGAAAACGTTCTTCG
GGGCGAAAACTCTCAAGGATCTTACCGCTGTTGAGATCCAGTTCGATGTAACCCACTCGTGCACCCAACT
GATCTTCAGCATCTTTTACTTTCACCAGCGTTTCTGGGTGAGCAAAAACAGGAAGGCAAAATGCCGCAAA
AAAGGGAATAAGGGCGACACGGAAATGTTGAATACTCATACTCTTCCTTTTTCAATATTATTGAAGCATT
TATCAGGGTTATTGTCTCATGAGCGGATACATATTTGAATGTATTTAGAAAAATAAACAAATAGGGGTTC
CGCGCACATTTCCCCGAAAAGTGCCACCTGACGTC
Features (pLannotate 1.2.2; 21 found; start..end, strand, type, name):
     28..80      -  misc_feature   bom (fragment): basis of mobility region from pBR322
    235..614     +  enhancer       CMV enhancer: human cytomegalovirus immediate early enhancer
    615..818     +  promoter       CMV promoter: human cytomegalovirus (CMV) immediate early promoter
    814..847     +  LTR            5' LTR (truncated) (fragment): truncated 5' long terminal repeat (LTR) from HIV-1
    863..881     +  promoter       T7 promoter: promoter for bacteriophage T7 RNA polymerase
    952..975     +  CDS            3xFLAG (fragment): three tandem FLAG® epitope tags
   1039..1272    +  CDS            VP16_HHV11 (fragment): Experimental evidence at protein level: Swiss-Prot protein existence level 1. May play a role in the aggregation of tegument proteins around nucleocapsids during virus morphogenesis. From Human herpesvirus 1 (strain 17) (HHV-1) (Human herpes simplex virus 1).
   1599..1710    +  polyA_signal   bGH poly(A) signal: bovine growth hormone polyadenylation signal
   1827..1848    +  promoter       SV40 promoter (fragment): SV40 enhancer and early promoter
   1869..2297    +  rep_origin     f1 ori (sequence partly withheld): f1 bacteriophage origin of replication; arrow indicates direction of (+) strand synthesis
   2302..2324    +  promoter       SV40 promoter (fragment): SV40 enhancer and early promoter
   2325..2516    +  promoter       SV40 promoter: SV40 early promoter
   2543..2641    +  CDS            ble (fragment): BLE_KLEPN - Experimental evidence at protein level: Swiss-Prot protein existence level 1. Binding protein with a strong affinity to the bleomycin family of antibiotics. Binds to CL990; an antimitotic-antibiotic compound. From Klebsiella pneumoniae.
   2636..2757    +  polyA_signal   SV40 poly(A) signal: SV40 polyadenylation signal
   2830..2846    -  protein_bind   lac operator: The lac repressor binds to the lac operator to inhibit transcription in E. coli. This inhibition can be relieved by adding lactose or isopropyl-β-D-thiogalactopyranoside (IPTG). lac repressor encoded by lacI
   2854..2884    -  promoter       lac promoter: promoter for the E. coli lac operon
   2899..2920    -  protein_bind   CAP binding site: CAP binding activates transcription in the presence of cAMP. E. coli catabolite activator protein
   2933..3025    -  CDS            lacI (fragment): lac repressor; lacI; The lac repressor binds to the lac operator to inhibit transcription in E. coli. This inhibition can be relieved by adding lactose or isopropyl-β-D-thiogalactopyranoside (IPTG).
   3208..3796    -  rep_origin     ori: high-copy-number ColE1/pMB1/pBR322/pUC origin of replication
   3967..4827    -  CDS            AmpR: β-lactamase; bla; confers resistance to ampicillin, carbenicillin, and related antibiotics
   4828..4932    -  promoter       AmpR promoter: bla
