[The description below was written by a language model from this plasmid's Addgene catalogue record and pLannotate feature annotations shown in this document.]
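Description:
pPD113 VP16-ZF43(AAAA) is a 4,963-nt mammalian expression plasmid built on the pPD005 pcDNA Golden Gate backbone and classed as a synthetic biology vector, part of the COMET toolkit for composing genetic programs in mammalian cells. It is propagated in E. coli as a high-copy plasmid through a ColE1/pUC-type origin and selected with ampicillin via the AmpR (β-lactamase) gene and its native promoter. An f1 origin is also present. The pcDNA-derived region downstream contains an SV40 early promoter and SV40 poly(A) signal, but only a short fragment of a bleomycin-resistance (ble) gene is annotated between them, so the record does not indicate an intact mammalian selection marker. Small remnants of lac regulatory elements, lacI and the bom region are backbone carry-over.

The payload is a synthetic transcription factor cloned between NheI and NotI sites. It is driven constitutively by the human CMV immediate early enhancer and promoter and terminated by the bovine growth hormone poly(A) signal; a T7 promoter sits just upstream of the coding region. The open reading frame begins with an N-terminal 3xFLAG epitope tag for detection, followed by the herpes simplex virus VP16 segment, known as a transcriptional activation domain, fused to the zinc finger domain ZF43. The zinc finger portion is not separately annotated in the feature table, but presumably occupies the interval between the VP16 segment and the poly(A) signal. The "AAAA" designation refers to four arginine-to-alanine substitutions (R6A, R15A, R43A, R71A); the record does not state their functional effect. The plasmid is intended for constitutive expression of this activator in mammalian cells, presumably to drive promoters carrying cognate ZF43 binding sites.
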