Addgene plasmid #138818: pPD113 VP16-ZF43(AAAA)
Purpose: Constitutive expression of VP16-ZF43(AAAA) under the CMV promoter.
Depositing lab: Joshua Leonard. Depositing organization: Northwestern University. Publication: The COMET toolkit for composing customizable genetic programs in mammalian cells. Donahue PS, Draut JW, Muldoon JJ, Edelstein HI, Bagheri N, Leonard JN. Nat Commun. 2020 Feb 7;11(1):779. doi: 10.1038/s41467-019-14147-5. PubMed 32034124.
Backbone
  Vector backbone: pPD005 pcDNA Golden Gate
  Vector type: Mammalian Expression, Synthetic Biology
Growth in bacteria
  Bacterial resistance: Ampicillin, 100 μg/mL
  Growth temperature: 37°C
  Growth strain: DH5alpha
  Copy number: High Copy
Gene/Insert
  Gene/Insert name: VP16-ZF43(AAAA)
  Species: Synthetic
  Mutation: R6A, R15A, R43A, R71A
  Promoter: CMV
  Tag / fusion protein: 3xFlag (N terminal on insert)
  Cloning method: Restriction Enzyme; 5′ cloning site NheI (not destroyed); 3′ cloning site NotI (not destroyed)
  Sequencing primers: 5′ CGCAAATGGGCGGTAGGCGTG; 3′ TAGAAGGCACAGTCGAGG
Terms and licenses: Academic/Nonprofit Terms; Industry Terms: Not Available to Industry
Depositor comments: Leonard Lab plasmid reference number: L1380
How to cite: pPD113 VP16-ZF43(AAAA) was a gift from Joshua Leonard (Addgene plasmid # 138818 ; http://n2t.net/addgene:138818 ; RRID:Addgene_138818)
