>Addgene plasmid #138818 | pPD113 VP16-ZF43(AAAA) | depositor partial sequence | sequence record 268303 | VP16-ZF43(AAAA) gene
ATGGATTATAAGGATCACGATGGCGACTACAAGGACCACGATATTGACTACAAAGACGATGACGATAAAA
TGGCTCCTAAGAAAAAGCGCAAAGTCGGTATCCATGGCGTTCCCGTCGACGGTGGACTGCAGGCCCCACC
AACCGATGTTTCTTTAGGTGATGAGTTACATTTGGACGGTGAGGACGTAGCTATGGCACATGCAGATGCC
TTAGACGATTTTGACTTGGATATGTTAGGAGATGGAGATTCACCAGGACCTGGTTTCACACCACACGATT
CAGCTCCATACGGTGCTTTGGACATGGCCGATTTCGAATTTGAACAGATGTTTACTGATGCCTTGGGTAT
AGACGAATACGGTGGTGGAGCTAGACCCGGGGAGGCCCCCTTCCAGTGTCGCATTTGCATGGCGAACTTT
TCGCGCCAGGACAGGCTTGACAGGCATACCCGTACTCATACCGGTGAAAAACCGTTTCAGTGTCGGATCT
GTATGGCAAATTTCTCCCAGAAGGAGCACTTGGCGGGGCATCTACGTACGCACACCGGCGAGAAGCCATT
CCAATGCCGAATATGCATGGCCAACTTCAGTCGCCGCGACAACCTGAACCGGCACCTAAAAACCCACCTG
AGAGGATCTTAA
